Addgene plasmid #174339: C033
Purpose: Template for making Rluc mRNA reporter with pA63.
Depositing lab: David Bartel. Depositing organization: Whitehead Institute for Biomedical Research. Publication: The molecular basis of coupling between poly(A)-tail length and translational efficiency. Xiang K, Bartel DP. Elife. 2021 Jul 2;10. pii: 66493. doi: 10.7554/eLife.66493. PubMed 34213414.
Backbone
  Vector backbone: pGEM_11Zf
  Vector type: in vitro transcription template
Growth in bacteria
  Bacterial resistance: Ampicillin, 100 μg/mL
  Growth temperature: 30°C
  Growth strain: NEB Stable
  Copy number: Unknown
Gene/Insert
  Gene/Insert name: Renilla luciferase
Terms and licenses: Academic/Nonprofit Terms; Industry Terms: Not Available to Industry
Depositor comments: The absolute length of the poly(A) region may not be accurate. The poly(A) region before HDV ribozyme may not be completely maintained during amplification from bacteria. Single clones need to be screened to verify poly(A) length.
How to cite: C033 was a gift from David Bartel (Addgene plasmid # 174339 ; http://n2t.net/addgene:174339 ; RRID:Addgene_174339)
