[The description below was written by a language model from this plasmid's Addgene catalogue record and pLannotate feature annotations shown in this document.]
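Description:
C033 is a 4,289-nt in vitro transcription template built on the pGEM-11Zf backbone and designed to produce a Renilla luciferase (Rluc) reporter mRNA carrying a poly(A) tail of nominally 63 adenosines (pA63). It is propagated in E. coli through a high-copy ColE1/pUC-type origin and selected with ampicillin via the β-lactamase gene and its native promoter. The backbone also retains an f1 phage origin for single-stranded DNA production, along with typical pGEM remnants: a lacZα fragment, the lac promoter, operator and CAP site, and short lacI, rop and bom fragments that have no role in the reporter's function.

The payload is the Rluc coding sequence placed immediately downstream of a T7 promoter in the sense orientation, so T7 RNA polymerase generates the reporter transcript. An SP6 promoter lies on the opposite side of the insert, facing back toward it, as is standard for this vector family. The region between the end of the Rluc ORF and the SP6 promoter is not annotated in the feature table, but the depositor comments indicate that it holds the encoded poly(A) tract followed by an HDV ribozyme. A self-cleaving ribozyme in that position would normally be used to give the transcript a defined 3′ end directly after the tail.

The depositor cautions that the homopolymeric tract may not be stably maintained in bacteria, that its stated length may be inexact, and that individual clones should be checked. The associated work concerns the coupling between poly(A)-tail length and translational efficiency, consistent with use of this template to make reporter mRNAs of defined tail length.
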