Features (pLannotate 1.2.2; 14 found; start..end, strand, type, name):
     23..958     +  CDS            Rluc: luciferase from the anthozoan coelenterate Renilla reniformis (sea pansy)
   1160..1178    -  promoter       SP6 promoter: promoter for bacteriophage SP6 RNA polymerase
   1220..1236    -  protein_bind   lac operator: The lac repressor binds to the lac operator to inhibit transcription in E. coli. This inhibition can be relieved by adding lactose or isopropyl-β-D-thiogalactopyranoside (IPTG). lac repressor encoded by lacI
   1244..1274    -  promoter       lac promoter: promoter for the E. coli lac operon
   1289..1310    -  protein_bind   CAP binding site: CAP binding activates transcription in the presence of cAMP. E. coli catabolite activator protein
   1323..1415    -  CDS            lacI (fragment): lac repressor; lacI; The lac repressor binds to the lac operator to inhibit transcription in E. coli. This inhibition can be relieved by adding lactose or isopropyl-β-D-thiogalactopyranoside (IPTG).
   1598..2186    -  rep_origin     ori: high-copy-number ColE1/pMB1/pBR322/pUC origin of replication
   2357..3217    -  CDS            AmpR: β-lactamase; bla; confers resistance to ampicillin, carbenicillin, and related antibiotics
   3218..3322    -  promoter       AmpR promoter: bla
   3417..3452    +  CDS            rop (fragment): Rop protein, which maintains plasmids at low copy number; rop
   3554..3653    +  misc_feature   bom (fragment): basis of mobility region from pBR322
   3681..4109    -  rep_origin     f1 ori (sequence partly withheld): f1 bacteriophage origin of replication; arrow indicates direction of (+) strand synthesis
   4113..4270    -  CDS            lacZα (fragment): LacZα fragment of β-galactosidase; lacZ fragment
   4273..2       +  promoter       T7 promoter (across the origin): promoter for bacteriophage T7 RNA polymerase
>Addgene plasmid #174339 | C033 | addgene full sequence | sequence record 343599 | Addgene NGS Result
GGGCGAATTGGCCAAGTCGGCCATGACTTCGAAAGTTTATGATCCAGAACAAAGGAAACGGATGATAACT
GGTCCGCAGTGGTGGGCCAGATGTAAACAAATGAATGTTCTTGATTCATTTATTAATTATTATGATTCAG
AAAAACATGCAGAAAATGCTGTTATTTTTTTACATGGTAACGCGGCCTCTTCTTATTTATGGCGACATGT
TGTGCCACATATTGAGCCAGTAGCGCGGTGTATTATACCAGACCTTATTGGTATGGGCAAATCAGGCAAA
TCTGGTAATGGTTCTTATAGGTTACTTGATCATTACAAATATCTTACTGCATGGTTTGAACTTCTTAATT
TACCAAAGAAGATCATTTTTGTCGGCCATGATTGGGGTGCTTGTTTGGCATTTCATTATAGCTATGAGCA
TCAAGATAAGATCAAAGCAATAGTTCACGCTGAAAGTGTAGTAGATGTGATTGAATCATGGGATGAATGG
CCTGATATTGAAGAAGATATTGCGTTGATCAAATCTGAAGAAGGAGAAAAAATGGTTTTGGAGAATAACT
TCTTCGTGGAAACCATGTTGCCATCAAAAATCATGAGAAAGTTAGAACCAGAAGAATTTGCAGCATATCT
TGAACCATTCAAAGAGAAAGGTGAAGTTCGTCGTCCAACATTATCATGGCCTCGTGAAATCCCGTTAGTA
AAAGGTGGTAAACCTGACGTTGTACAAATTGTTAGGAATTATAATGCTTATCTACGTGCAAGTGATGATT
TACCAAAAATGTTTATTGAATCGGACCCAGGATTCTTTTCCAATGCTATTGTTGAAGGTGCCAAGAAGTT
TCCTAATACTGAATTTGTCAAAGTAAAAGGTCTTCATTTTTCGCAAGAAGATGCACCTGATGAAATGGGA
AAATATATCAAATCGTTCGTTGAGCGAGTTCTCAAAAATGAACAATAACGAATTCGTCGACCTCGAGGGA
TCCGGGCGTAGATCCAGACATGAAAAAAAAAAAAAAAAAAAAAAAAAAAAAAAAAAAAAAAAAAAAAAAA
AAAAAAAAAAAAAAAGCTAGCCATGGTCCCAGCCTCCTCGCTGGCGGCTAGTGGGCAACATGCTTCGGCA
TGGCGAATGGGACGCGGCCGCATGCATAAGCTTGAGTATTCTATAGTGTCACCTAAATAGCTTGGCGTAA
TCATGGTCATAGCTGTTTCCTGTGTGAAATTGTTATCCGCTCACAATTCCACACAACATACGAGCCGGAA
GCATAAAGTGTAAAGCCTGGGGTGCCTAATGAGTGAGCTAACTCACATTAATTGCGTTGCGCTCACTGCC
CGCTTTCCAGTCGGGAAACCTGTCGTGCCAGCTGCATTAATGAATCGGCCAACGCGCGGGGAGAGGCGGT
TTGCGTATTGGGCGCTCTTCCGCTTCCTCGCTCACTGACTCGCTGCGCTCGGTCGTTCGGCTGCGGCGAG
CGGTATCAGCTCACTCAAAGGCGGTAATACGGTTATCCACAGAATCAGGGGATAACGCAGGAAAGAACAT
GTGAGCAAAAGGCCAGCAAAAGGCCAGGAACCGTAAAAAGGCCGCGTTGCTGGCGTTTTTCCATAGGCTC
CGCCCCCCTGACGAGCATCACAAAAATCGACGCTCAAGTCAGAGGTGGCGAAACCCGACAGGACTATAAA
GATACCAGGCGTTTCCCCCTGGAAGCTCCCTCGTGCGCTCTCCTGTTCCGACCCTGCCGCTTACCGGATA
CCTGTCCGCCTTTCTCCCTTCGGGAAGCGTGGCGCTTTCTCATAGCTCACGCTGTAGGTATCTCAGTTCG
GTGTAGGTCGTTCGCTCCAAGCTGGGCTGTGTGCACGAACCCCCCGTTCAGCCCGACCGCTGCGCCTTAT
CCGGTAACTATCGTCTTGAGTCCAACCCGGTAAGACACGACTTATCGCCACTGGCAGCAGCCACTGGTAA
CAGGATTAGCAGAGCGAGGTATGTAGGCGGTGCTACAGAGTTCTTGAAGTGGTGGCCTAACTACGGCTAC
ACTAGAAGAACAGTATTTGGTATCTGCGCTCTGCTGAAGCCAGTTACCTTCGGAAAAAGAGTTGGTAGCT
CTTGATCCGGCAAACAAACCACCGCTGGTAGCGGTGGTTTTTTTGTTTGCAAGCAGCAGATTACGCGCAG
AAAAAAAGGATCTCAAGAAGATCCTTTGATCTTTTCTACGGGGTCTGACGCTCAGTGGAACGAAAACTCA
CGTTAAGGGATTTTGGTCATGAGATTATCAAAAAGGATCTTCACCTAGATCCTTTTAAATTAAAAATGAA
GTTTTAAATCAATCTAAAGTATATATGAGTAAACTTGGTCTGACAGTTACCAATGCTTAATCAGTGAGGC
ACCTATCTCAGCGATCTGTCTATTTCGTTCATCCATAGTTGCCTGACTCCCCGTCGTGTAGATAACTACG
ATACGGGAGGGCTTACCATCTGGCCCCAGTGCTGCAATGATACCGCGAGACCCACGCTCACCGGCTCCAG
ATTTATCAGCAATAAACCAGCCAGCCGGAAGGGCCGAGCGCAGAAGTGGTCCTGCAACTTTATCCGCCTC
CATCCAGTCTATTAATTGTTGCCGGGAAGCTAGAGTAAGTAGTTCGCCAGTTAATAGTTTGCGCAACGTT
GTTGCCATTGCTACAGGCATCGTGGTGTCACGCTCGTCGTTTGGTATGGCTTCATTCAGCTCCGGTTCCC
AACGATCAAGGCGAGTTACATGATCCCCCATGTTGTGCAAAAAAGCGGTTAGCTCCTTCGGTCCTCCGAT
CGTTGTCAGAAGTAAGTTGGCCGCAGTGTTATCACTCATGGTTATGGCAGCACTGCATAATTCTCTTACT
GTCATGCCATCCGTAAGATGCTTTTCTGTGACTGGTGAGTACTCAACCAAGTCATTCTGAGAATAGTGTA
TGCGGCGACCGAGTTGCTCTTGCCCGGCGTCAATACGGGATAATACCGCGCCACATAGCAGAACTTTAAA
AGTGCTCATCATTGGAAAACGTTCTTCGGGGCGAAAACTCTCAAGGATCTTACCGCTGTTGAGATCCAGT
TCGATGTAACCCACTCGTGCACCCAACTGATCTTCAGCATCTTTTACTTTCACCAGCGTTTCTGGGTGAG
CAAAAACAGGAAGGCAAAATGCCGCAAAAAAGGGAATAAGGGCGACACGGAAATGTTGAATACTCATACT
CTTCCTTTTTCAATATTATTGAAGCATTTATCAGGGTTATTGTCTCATGAGCGGATACATATTTGAATGT
ATTTAGAAAAATAAACAAATAGGGGTTCCGCGCACATTTCCCCGAAAAGTGCCACCTGACGTCTAAGAAA
CCATTATTATCATGACATTAACCTATAAAAATAGGCGTATCACGAGGCCCTTTCGTCTCGCGCGTTTCGG
TGATGACGGTGAAAACCTCTGACACATGCAGCTCCCGGAGACGGTCACAGCTTGTCTGTAAGCGGATGCC
GGGAGCAGACAAGCCCGTCAGGGCGCGTCAGCGGGTGTTGGCGGGTGTCGGGGCTGGCTTAACTATGCGG
CATCAGAGCAGATTGTACTGAGAGTGCACCATATGCGGTGTGAAATACCGCACAGATGCGTAAGGAGAAA
ATACCGCATCAGGAAATTGTAAGCGTTAATATTTTGTTAAAATTCGCGTTAAATTTTTGTTAAATCAGCT
CATTTTTTAACCAATAGGCCGAAATCGGCAAAATCCCTTATAAATCAAAAGAATAGACCGAGATAGGGT
[37 nt withheld, positions 3780-3816]
AAAGAACGTGGACTCCAACGTCAAAGG
[49 nt withheld, positions 3844-3892]
T
[91 nt withheld, positions 3894-3984]
G
[124 nt withheld, positions 3986-4109]
CCATTCGCCATTCAGGCTGCGCAACTGTTGGGAAGGGCGATCGGTGCGGGCCTCTTCGCTATTACGCCAG
CTGGCGAAAGGGGGATGTGCTGCAAGGCGATTAAGTTGGGTAACGCCAGGGTTTTCCCAGTCACGACGTT
GTAAAACGACGGCCAGTGAATTGTAATACGACTCACTATA
